>Addgene plasmid #154427 | KRAS-V14I | addgene full sequence | sequence record 311638 | Addgene NGS Result
TGCTTTTTCGATTGATGAACACCTATAATTAAACTATTCATCTATTATTTATGATTTTTTGTATATACAA
TATTTCTAGTTTGTTAAAGAGAATTAAGAAAATAAATCTCGAAAATAATAAAGGGAAAATCAGTTTTTGA
TATCAAAATTATACATGTCAACGATAATACAAAATATAATACAAACTATAAGATGTTATCAGTATTTATT
ATGCATTTAGAATAAATTTTGTGTCGCCCTTAATTGTGAGCGGATAACAATTACGAGCTTCATGCACAGT
GAAATCATGAAAAATTTATTTGCTTTGTGAGCGGATAACAATTATAATATGTGGAATTGTGAGCGCTCAC
AATTCCACAACGGTTTCCCTCTAGAAATAATTTTGTTTAACTTTTAGGAGATAAAACATATGCACCACCA
TCATCATCATGGGGGAGGGGATTACAAGGATGACGATGACAAGTCTTCCGGCCGTGAAAATCTGTACTTC
CAAGGCATGACGGAGTACAAACTGGTGGTTGTCGGTGCGGGCGGTATTGGCAAAAGCGCGCTGACGATTC
AATTGATCCAAAACCACTTTGTCGACGAATACGACCCGACCATTGAGGATTCGTACCGTAAGCAGGTTGT
CATCGATGGTGAGACTTGTCTGTTGGACATCCTGGACACCGCAGGCCAAGAAGAGTATAGCGCCATGCGT
GATCAGTACATGCGTACCGGTGAGGGCTTTCTGTGCGTGTTCGCGATCAACAATACCAAAAGCTTCGAGG
ACATTCACCACTATCGTGAGCAAATCAAGCGCGTTAAAGATAGCGAAGATGTGCCGATGGTGCTGGTTGG
TAACAAATGTGATCTGCCAAGCCGCACCGTGGACACCAAGCAGGCCCAGGATCTGGCGCGTAGCTATGGT
ATTCCGTTTATTGAAACGAGCGCTAAAACCCGTCAGGGTGTCGACGACGCATTCTATACGCTGGTACGCG
AAATCCGCAAGCACAAGGAGAAGTAACTCGAGCCCCAAGGGCGACACCCCCTAATTAGCCCGGGCGAAAG
GCCCAGTCTTTCGACTGAGCCTTTCGTTTTATTTGATGCCTGGCAGTTCCCTACTCTCGCATGGGGAGTC
CCCACACTACCATCGGCGCTACGGCGTTTCACTTCTGAGTTCGGCATGGGGTCAGGTGGGACCACCGCGC
TACTGCCGCCAGGCAAACAAGGGGTGTTATGAGCCATATTCAGGTATAAATGGGCTCGCGATAATGTTCA
GAATTGGTTAATTGGTTGTAACACTGACCCCTATTTGTTTATTTTTCTAAATACATTCAAATATGTATCC
GCTCATGAGACAATAACCCTGATAAATGCTTCAATAATATTGAAAAAGGAAGAATATGAGCCATATTCAA
CGGGAAACGTCGAGGCCGCGATTAAATTCCAACATGGATGCTGATTTATATGGGTATAAATGGGCTCGCG
ATAATGTCGGGCAATCAGGTGCGACAATCTATCGCTTGTATGGGAAGCCCGATGCGCCAGAGTTGTTTCT
GAAACATGGCAAAGGTAGCGTTGCCAATGATGTTACAGATGAGATGGTCAGACTAAACTGGCTGACGGAA
TTTATGCCACTTCCGACCATCAAGCATTTTATCCGTACTCCTGATGATGCATGGTTACTCACCACTGCGA
TCCCCGGAAAAACAGCGTTCCAGGTATTAGAAGAATATCCTGATTCAGGTGAAAATATTGTTGATGCGCT
GGCAGTGTTCCTGCGCCGGTTGCACTCGATTCCTGTTTGTAATTGTCCTTTTAACAGCGATCGCGTATTT
CGCCTCGCTCAGGCGCAATCACGAATGAATAACGGTTTGGTTGATGCGAGTGATTTTGATGACGAGCGTA
ATGGCTGGCCTGTTGAACAAGTCTGGAAAGAAATGCATAAACTTTTGCCATTCTCACCGGATTCAGTCGT
CACTCATGGTGATTTCTCACTTGATAACCTTATTTTTGACGAGGGGAAATTAATAGGTTGTATTGATGTT
GGACGAGTCGGAATCGCAGACCGATACCAGGATCTTGCCATCCTATGGAACTGCCTCGGTGAGTTTTCTC
CTTCATTACAGAAACGGCTTTTTCAAAAATATGGTATTGATAATCCTGATATGAATAAATTGCAATTTCA
TTTGATGCTCGATGAGTTTTTCTAAGCGGCGCGCCATCGAATGGCGCAAAACCTTTCGCGGTATGGCATG
ATAGCGCCCGGAAGAGAGTCAATTCAGGGTGGTGAATATGAAACCAGTAACGTTATACGATGTCGCAGAG
TATGCCGGTGTCTCTTATCAGACCGTTTCCCGCGTGGTGAACCAGGCCAGCCACGTTTCTGCGAAAACGC
GGGAAAAAGTGGAAGCGGCGATGGCGGAGCTGAATTACATTCCCAACCGCGTGGCACAACAACTGGCGGG
CAAACAGTCGTTGCTGATTGGCGTTGCCACCTCCAGTCTGGCCCTGCACGCGCCGTCGCAAATTGTCGCG
GCGATTAAATCTCGCGCCGATCAACTGGGTGCCAGCGTGGTGGTGTCGATGGTAGAACGAAGCGGCGTCG
AAGCCTGTAAAGCGGCGGTGCACAATCTTCTCGCGCAACGCGTCAGTGGGCTGATCATTAACTATCCGCT
GGATGACCAGGATGCCATTGCTGTGGAAGCTGCCTGCACTAATGTTCCGGCGTTATTTCTTGATGTCTCT
GACCAGACACCCATCAACAGTATTATTTTCTCCCATGAGGACGGTACGCGACTGGGCGTGGAGCATCTGG
TCGCATTGGGTCACCAGCAAATCGCGCTGTTAGCGGGCCCATTAAGTTCTGTCTCGGCGCGTCTGCGTCT
GGCTGGCTGGCATAAATATCTCACTCGCAATCAAATTCAGCCGATAGCGGAACGGGAAGGCGACTGGAGT
GCCATGTCCGGTTTTCAACAAACCATGCAAATGCTGAATGAGGGCATCGTTCCCACTGCGATGCTGGTTG
CCAACGATCAGATGGCGCTGGGCGCAATGCGCGCCATTACCGAGTCCGGGCTGCGCGTTGGTGCGGATAT
CTCGGTAGTGGGATACGACGATACCGAAGATAGCTCATGTTATATCCCGCCGTTAACCACCATCAAACAG
GATTTTCGCCTGCTGGGGCAAACCAGCGTGGACCGCTTGCTGCAACTCTCTCAGGGCCAGGCGGTGAAGG
GCAATCAGCTGTTGCCAGTCTCACTGGTGAAAAGAAAAACCACCCTGGCGCCCAATACGCAAACCGCCTC
TCCCCGCGCGTTGGCCGATTCATTAATGCAGCTGGCACGACAGGTTTCCCGACTGGAAAGCGGGCAGTGA
CTCATGACCAAAATCCCTTAACGTGAGTTACGCGCGCGTCGTTCCACTGAGCGTCAGACCCCGTAGAAAA
GATCAAAGGATCTTCTTGAGATCCTTTTTTTCTGCGCGTAATCTGCTGCTTGCAAACAAAAAAACCACCG
CTACCAGCGGTGGTTTGTTTGCCGGATCAAGAGCTACCAACTCTTTTTCCGAAGGTAACTGGCTTCAGCA
GAGCGCAGATACCAAATACTGTTCTTCTAGTGTAGCCGTAGTTAGCCCACCACTTCAAGAACTCTGTAGC
ACCGCCTACATACCTCGCTCTGCTAATCCTGTTACCAGTGGCTGCTGCCAGTGGCGATAAGTCGTGTCTT
ACCGGGTTGGACTCAAGACGATAGTTACCGGATAAGGCGCAGCGGTCGGGCTGAACGGGGGGTTCGTGCA
CACAGCCCAGCTTGGAGCGAACGACCTACACCGAACTGAGATACCTACAGCGTGAGCTATGAGAAAGCGC
CACGCTTCCCGAAGGGAGAAAGGCGGACAGGTATCCGGTAAGCGGCAGGGTCGGAACAGGAGAGCGCACG
AGGGAGCTTCCAGGGGGAAACGCCTGGTATCTTTATAGTCCTGTCGGGTTTCGCCACCTCTGACTTGAGC
GTCGATTTTTGTGATGCTCGTCAGGGGGGCGGAGCCTATGGAAAAACGCCAGCAACGCGGCCTTTTTACG
GTTCCTGGCCTTTTGCTGGCCTTTTGCTCACATGTTCTTTCCTGCGTTATCCCCTGATTCTGTGGATAAC
CGTATTACCGCCTTTGAGTGAGCTGATACCGCTCGCCGCAGCCGAACGACCGAGCGCAGCGAGTCAGTGA
GCGAGGAAGCGGAAGGCGAGAGTAGGGAACTGCCAGGCATCAAACTAAGCAGAAGGCCCCTGACGGATGG
CCTTTTTGCGTTTCTACAAACTCTTTCTGTGTTGTAAAACGACGGCCAGTCTTAAGCTCGGGCCCCCTGG
GCGGTTCTGATAACGAGTAATCGTTAATCCGCAAATAACGTAAAAACCCGCTTCGGCGGGTTTTTTTATG
GGGGGAGTTTAGGGAAAAAGCATTTGTCAGAATATTTAAGGGCGCCTGTCACTTTGCTTGATATATGAGA
ATTATTTAACCTTATAAATGAGAAAAAAGCAACGCACTTTAAATAAGATACGT
Features (pLannotate 1.2.2; 15 found; start..end, strand, type, name):
    244..260     +  protein_bind   lac operator: The lac repressor binds to the lac operator to inhibit transcription in E. coli. This inhibition can be relieved by adding lactose or isopropyl-β-D-thiogalactopyranoside (IPTG). lac repressor encoded by lacI
    305..321     +  protein_bind   lac operator: The lac repressor binds to the lac operator to inhibit transcription in E. coli. This inhibition can be relieved by adding lactose or isopropyl-β-D-thiogalactopyranoside (IPTG). lac repressor encoded by lacI
    335..354     +  protein_bind   lac operator (symmetric): The lac repressor binds to the lac operator to inhibit transcription in E. coli. This inhibition can be relieved by adding lactose or isopropyl-β-D-thiogalactopyranoside (IPTG). The symmetric lac operator was optimized for tight binding of lac repressor. lac repressor encoded by lacI
    440..463     +  CDS            FLAG: FLAG® epitope tag, followed by an enterokinase cleavage site
    497..1003    +  CDS            KRAS (fragment): RASK_MELGA - Experimental evidence at protein level: Swiss-Prot protein existence level 1. Ras proteins bind GDP/GTP and possess intrinsic GTPase activity. Plays an important role in the regulation of cell proliferation. May play a role in promoting oncogenic events by inducing transcriptional silencing of tumor suppressor genes (TSGs). From Meleagris gallopavo (Wild turkey).
   1045..1085    -  terminator     rrnB T1 terminator (fragment): transcription terminator T1 from the E. coli rrnB gene
   1087..1202    -  ncRNA          5S rRNA: Accession: RF00001 - 5S ribosomal RNA
   1233..1257    +  CDS            KanR (fragment): aminoglycoside phosphotransferase; aph(3')-Ia; confers resistance to kanamycin in bacteria or G418 (Geneticin®) in eukaryotes
   1287..1383    +  promoter       AmpR promoter (fragment): bla
   1386..2195    +  CDS            KanR: aminoglycoside phosphotransferase; aph(3')-Ia; confers resistance to kanamycin in bacteria or G418 (Geneticin®) in eukaryotes
   2204..2277    +  promoter       lacI promoter (fragment): lacI
   2278..3357    +  CDS            lacI: LACI_ECOLI - Experimental evidence at protein level: Swiss-Prot protein existence level 1. Repressor of the lactose operon. Binds allolactose as an inducer. From Escherichia coli (strain K12).
   3446..4034    +  rep_origin     ori: high-copy-number ColE1/pMB1/pBR322/pUC origin of replication
   4259..4276    +  terminator     rrnB T2 terminator (fragment): transcription terminator T2 from the E. coli rrnB gene
   4301..4320    -  CDS            lacZα (fragment): LacZα fragment of β-galactosidase; lacZ fragment
