[The description below was written by a language model from this plasmid's Addgene catalogue record and pLannotate feature annotations shown in this document.]
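Description:
KRAS-V14I is a 4.5 kb bacterial expression plasmid for producing recombinant human KRAS carrying the V14I substitution. The catalogue lists the backbone as pcDNA2.0. The annotated sequence shows the layout of an IPTG-regulated E. coli expression vector. It has a high-copy ColE1/pUC-type origin of replication, a kanamycin resistance gene (aph(3')-Ia) downstream of a fragment of the AmpR (bla) promoter, and a lacI repressor gene with its own promoter.

Upstream of the coding region sit three lac operator sites, one of them the symmetric version optimised for tight repressor binding. Expression is therefore held off by LacI and should be relieved by IPTG. The promoter that drives transcription was not annotated, and the record does not name it. The 507 bp KRAS insert encodes a fragment rather than the full-length protein. The annotation tool matched it to a turkey orthologue, which reflects how conserved Ras proteins are, and the catalogue gives the species as human. According to the deposit information, the N-terminal leader consists of a 6xHis tag, a FLAG epitope and a TEV protease cleavage site. Only the FLAG tag appears in the feature table, just upstream of the KRAS sequence. This arrangement allows metal-affinity purification, FLAG-based detection or capture, and removal of the tags by TEV cleavage. Fragments of rrnB terminator sequence lie downstream of the insert and elsewhere in the backbone.

The associated publication addresses the structural basis of the atypical activation mechanism of KRAS(V14I), so the plasmid was evidently used to make purified mutant protein for structural and biochemical studies.
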