Addgene plasmid #154427: KRAS-V14I
Purpose: V14I Kras with Flag tag inserted into N-terminal domain between 6Xhis tag and TEV cleavage site.
Depositing lab: Kenneth Westover. Depositing organization: University of Texas Southwestern Medical Center. Publication: Structural basis of the atypical activation mechanism of KRAS(V14I). Bera AK, Lu J, Wales TE, Gondi S, Gurbani D, Nelson A, Engen JR, Westover KD. J Biol Chem. 2019 Sep 20;294(38):13964-13972. doi: 10.1074/jbc.RA119.009131. Epub 2019 Jul 24. PubMed 31341022.
Backbone
  Vector backbone: pcDNA2.0
  Vector type: Bacterial Expression
Growth in bacteria
  Bacterial resistance: Kanamycin, 50 μg/mL
  Growth temperature: 37°C
  Growth strain: DH5alpha
  Copy number: Unknown
Gene/Insert
  Gene/Insert name: KRAS (alt name: Kirsten ras oncogene)
  Species: H. sapiens (human)
  Insert size (bp): 507
  Entrez Gene: KRAS (a.k.a. 'C-K-RAS, C-K-RAS, CFC2, K-RAS2A, K-RAS2B, K-RAS4A, K-RAS4B, K-Ras, K-Ras 2, KI-RAS, KRAS1, KRAS2, NS, NS3, OES, RALD, RASK2, c-Ki-ras, c-Ki-ras2)
  Tag / fusion protein: 6xHis-tag; TEV protease cleavage sequence
Terms and licenses: Academic/Nonprofit Terms; Industry Terms: Not Available to Industry
How to cite: KRAS-V14I was a gift from Kenneth Westover (Addgene plasmid # 154427 ; http://n2t.net/addgene:154427 ; RRID:Addgene_154427)
